Addgene plasmid #139024: pHM106Env
Purpose: Express HIV Env which is isolated a from IRB approved HIV infected patient samples from Singapore and cloned into expression vector (pcDNA 3.1)
Depositing lab: Anjali Joshi. Depositing organization: Texas Tech University Health Sciences Center El Paso. Publication: HIV-1 subtype CRF01_AE and B differ in utilization of low levels of CCR5, Maraviroc susceptibility and potential N-glycosylation sites. Joshi A, Cox EK, Sedano MJ, Punke EB, Lee RT, Maurer-Stroh S, Kaur P, Ng OT, Garg H. Virology. 2017 Dec;512:222-233. doi: 10.1016/j.virol.2017.09.026. Epub 2017 Oct 9. PubMed 29020646.
Backbone
  Vector backbone: pcDNA3.1D/V5-His-TOPO
  Backbone manufacturer: Invitrogen
  Vector type: Mammalian Expression
  Selectable markers: Neomycin (select with G418)
Growth in bacteria
  Bacterial resistance: Ampicillin, 100 μg/mL
  Growth temperature: 37°C
  Growth strain: DH5alpha
  Copy number: High Copy
Gene/Insert
  Gene/Insert name: HIV-1 Envelope Glycoprotein
  Species: HIV-1
  Insert size (bp): 2500
  GenBank ID: KY213751
  Entrez Gene: env (a.k.a. HIV1gp8)
  Cloning method: TOPO Cloning
Terms and licenses: Academic/Nonprofit Terms; Industry Terms: Not Available to Industry
Depositor comments: HIV-1 infected Patient Samples from Singapore, Reverse Transcribed RNA cloned into expression vector
How to cite: pHM106Env was a gift from Anjali Joshi (Addgene plasmid # 139024 ; http://n2t.net/addgene:139024 ; RRID:Addgene_139024)
