[The description below was written by a language model from this plasmid's Addgene catalogue record and pLannotate feature annotations shown in this document.]
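Description:
pHM106Env is a mammalian expression plasmid built on the Invitrogen pcDNA3.1D/V5-His-TOPO backbone that carries an HIV-1 envelope glycoprotein gene. The insert was obtained by reverse transcription of viral RNA from a sample from an HIV-1-infected patient in Singapore and was inserted by TOPO cloning. In bacteria the plasmid is maintained at high copy from a ColE1/pUC-type origin and selected with ampicillin through the β-lactamase gene. An f1 origin is also present. For stable selection in mammalian cells, an SV40 early promoter drives a neomycin phosphotransferase gene followed by an SV40 polyadenylation signal, which confers G418 resistance.

Transcription of the insert is driven by the CMV immediate-early enhancer and promoter and terminated by the bovine growth hormone polyadenylation signal. A T7 promoter lies just upstream of the cloning site. The annotated amplicon extends beyond env itself. Fragments of tat and vpu precede the env reading frame and a short nef fragment follows it, consistent with amplification of a contiguous stretch of the viral genome. The catalogue lists the insert as about 2.5 kb, but the env annotation on the sequenced 9.8 kb record spans nearly 3.9 kb, and the record does not explain this discrepancy. A V5 epitope tag from the backbone lies downstream of the nef fragment, but the record does not indicate that it is fused in frame to Env.

The associated work compared CRF01_AE and subtype B envelopes for use of low CCR5 levels, Maraviroc susceptibility and potential N-glycosylation sites. This suggests the plasmid is used to express a primary-isolate Env for studies of entry and coreceptor use. The record does not state the subtype of this clone.
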