Features (pLannotate 1.2.2; 24 found; start..end, strand, type, name):
     28..80      -  misc_feature   bom (fragment): basis of mobility region from pBR322
    235..614     +  enhancer       CMV enhancer: human cytomegalovirus immediate early enhancer
    615..818     +  promoter       CMV promoter: human cytomegalovirus (CMV) immediate early promoter
    814..847     +  LTR            5' LTR (truncated) (fragment): truncated 5' long terminal repeat (LTR) from HIV-1
    863..881     +  promoter       T7 promoter: promoter for bacteriophage T7 RNA polymerase
    927..1037    +  CDS            tat (fragment): TAT_HV1H2 - Experimental evidence at protein level: Swiss-Prot protein existence level 1. Extracellular circulating Tat can be endocytosed by surrounding uninfected cells via the binding to several surface receptors such as CD26, CXCR4, heparan sulfate proteoglycans (HSPG) or LDLR. Neurons are rarely infected, but they internalize Tat via their LDLR. Through its interaction with nuclear HATs, Tat is potentially able to control the acetylation-dependent cellular gene expression. Modulates the expression of many cellular genes involved in cell survival, proliferation or in coding for cytokines o
   1071..1238    +  CDS            vpu (fragment): VPU_HV1YF - Protein inferred from homology: Swiss-Prot protein existence level 3. Enhances virion budding by targeting host CD4 and Tetherin/BST2 to proteasome degradation. Degradation of CD4 prevents any unwanted premature interactions between viral Env and its host receptor CD4 in the endoplasmic reticulum. Degradation of antiretroviral protein Tetherin/BST2 is important for virion budding, as BST2 tethers new viral particles to the host cell membrane. Mechanistically, Vpu bridges either CD4 or BST2 to BTRC, a substrate recognition subunit of the Skp1/Cullin/F-box protein E3 ubiquitin ligase
   1213..5085    +  CDS            env: ENV_HV1C4 - Experimental evidence at protein level: Swiss-Prot protein existence level 1. [Transmembrane protein gp41]: Acts as a class I viral fusion protein. Under the current model, the protein has at least 3 conformational states: pre-fusion native state, pre-hairpin intermediate state, and post-fusion hairpin state. During fusion of viral and target intracellular membranes, the coiled coil regions (heptad repeats) assume a trimer-of-hairpins structure, positioning the fusion peptide in close proximity to the C-terminal region of the ectodomain. The formation of this structure appears to d
   5090..5197    +  CDS            nef (fragment): NEF_HV1Z2 - Experimental evidence at protein level: Swiss-Prot protein existence level 1. Extracellular Nef protein targets CD4(+) T-lymphocytes for apoptosis by interacting with CXCR4 surface receptors. From Human immunodeficiency virus type 1 group M subtype D (isolate Z2/CDC-Z34) (HIV-1).
   5280..5321    +  CDS            V5 tag: epitope tag from simian virus 5
   5377..5601    +  polyA_signal   bGH poly(A) signal: bovine growth hormone polyadenylation signal
   5605..5626    +  promoter       SV40 promoter (fragment): SV40 enhancer and early promoter
   5647..6075    +  rep_origin     f1 ori (sequence partly withheld): f1 bacteriophage origin of replication; arrow indicates direction of (+) strand synthesis
   6089..6418    +  promoter       SV40 promoter: SV40 enhancer and early promoter
   6485..7276    +  CDS            neo: KKA2_KLEPN - Also known as kan, nptII. Experimental evidence at protein level: Swiss-Prot protein existence level 1. Resistance to kanamycin, neomycin, paromomycin, ribostamycin, butirosin and gentamicin B. From Klebsiella pneumoniae.
   7302..7460    +  CDS            ble (fragment): BLE_KLEPN - Experimental evidence at protein level: Swiss-Prot protein existence level 1. Binding protein with a strong affinity to the bleomycin family of antibiotics. Binds to CL990; an antimitotic-antibiotic compound. From Klebsiella pneumoniae.
   7455..7576    +  polyA_signal   SV40 poly(A) signal: SV40 polyadenylation signal
   7649..7665    -  protein_bind   lac operator: The lac repressor binds to the lac operator to inhibit transcription in E. coli. This inhibition can be relieved by adding lactose or isopropyl-β-D-thiogalactopyranoside (IPTG). lac repressor encoded by lacI
   7673..7703    -  promoter       lac promoter: promoter for the E. coli lac operon
   7718..7739    -  protein_bind   CAP binding site: CAP binding activates transcription in the presence of cAMP. E. coli catabolite activator protein
   7752..7844    -  CDS            lacI (fragment): lac repressor; lacI; The lac repressor binds to the lac operator to inhibit transcription in E. coli. This inhibition can be relieved by adding lactose or isopropyl-β-D-thiogalactopyranoside (IPTG).
   8027..8615    -  rep_origin     ori: high-copy-number ColE1/pMB1/pBR322/pUC origin of replication
   8786..9646    -  CDS            AmpR: β-lactamase; bla; confers resistance to ampicillin, carbenicillin, and related antibiotics
   9647..9751    -  promoter       AmpR promoter: bla
>Addgene plasmid #139024 | pHM106Env | addgene full sequence | sequence record 288127 | Addgene NGS Result
GACGGATCGGGAGATCTCCCGATCCCCTATGGTGCACTCTCAGTACAATCTGCTCTGATGCCGCATAGTT
AAGCCAGTATCTGCTCCCTGCTTGTGTGTTGGAGGTCGCTGAGTAGTGCGCGAGCAAAATTTAAGCTACA
ACAAGGCAAGGCTTGACCGACAATTGCATGAAGAATCTGCTTAGGGTTAGGCGTTTTGCGCTGCTTCGCG
ATGTACGGGCCAGATATACGCGTTGACATTGATTATTGACTAGTTATTAATAGTAATCAATTACGGGGTC
ATTAGTTCATAGCCCATATATGGAGTTCCGCGTTACATAACTTACGGTAAATGGCCCGCCTGGCTGACCG
CCCAACGACCCCCGCCCATTGACGTCAATAATGACGTATGTTCCCATAGTAACGCCAATAGGGACTTTCC
ATTGACGTCAATGGGTGGAGTATTTACGGTAAACTGCCCACTTGGCAGTACATCAAGTGTATCATATGCC
AAGTACGCCCCCTATTGACGTCAATGACGGTAAATGGCCCGCCTGGCATTATGCCCAGTACATGACCTTA
TGGGACTTTCCTACTTGGCAGTACATCTACGTATTAGTCATCGCTATTACCATGGTGATGCGGTTTTGGC
AGTACATCAATGGGCGTGGATAGCGGTTTGACTCACGGGGATTTCCAAGTCTCCACCCCATTGACGTCAA
TGGGAGTTTGTTTTGGCACCAAAATCAACGGGACTTTCCAAAATGTCGTAACAACTCCGCCCCATTGACG
CAAATGGGCGGTAGGCGTGTACGGTGGGAGGTCTATATAAGCAGAGCTCTCTGGCTAACTAGAGAACCCA
CTGCTTACTGGCTTATCGAAATTAATACGACTCACTATAGGGAGACCCAAGCTGGCTAGTTAAGCTTGGT
ACCGAGCTCGGATCCAGTACCCTTCACCGATCAAGCTTTAGGCATCTCCTATGGCAGGAAGAAGCGAAGA
CAGAGACGAAGAGCTCATCCAGGCAGTAAGAACAATCAAGATTCTCTATCAAAGCAGTAAGTATTAAATG
TAATGCAAACCTTATACGTTTTAGCAATAGTAGCCTTAGTACTAGCAGCATTAATAGCAATAGTTGTGTG
GACCATAGTATACATAGAATACAAGAAAATATTAAGACAGAAAAAAATAGACAGGTTAATTGATAGAATA
AGAGAAAGAGCAGAAGACAGTGGCAATGAGAGTGAAGGGGATCAGGAAGAACTGTCAGCATTTATGGAGA
TGGGGTATCATGCTCCTTGGAATGTTAATGATCAGTAATGCTACAAACTTGTGGGTCACAGTCTATTATG
GGGTACCTGTATGGAAAGACGCAACCACCACTCTATTTTGTGCATCAGATGCTAGGGCATATGATACAGA
GGTACATAATATTTGGGCCACACATGCCTGTGTACCCACAGACCCCAACCCACAAGAAGTAGTCTTGGAA
AATGTGACAGAAAACTTTAACATGTGGAAAAATGACATGGTAGAACAGATGCAAGAAGATATAATCAGTT
TATGGGATCAAAGCCTAAAGCCATGTGTAAAATTAACCCCACTCTGTGTTGCTATGAATTGCACTAATGT
GAGCAGTAATACTACTAATACTACCAGTGGTATAATGGAAGGAGTAGGAGAAATAAAAAACTGCTCTTTC
AATATCACAACAAGCATAGAAGGTATGAAGAAAAAACATGCAATTTTTAATAGCCTTGATGTAGTACCAA
TAGATAATACCAGCTATATACTGACGCATTGTAACACCACAGTCATTACACAAGCTTGTCCAAAGGTATC
CTTTGAGCCAATTCCCATACATTACTGTACCCCGGCTGGTTTTGCGCTTCTAAAGTGTAACAATAAAACG
TACAATGGAACAGGACCATGTACAAATGTCAGTACAGTACAATGTACACATGGAATTAGGCCAGTAGTAT
CAACTCAACTGCTGTTAAATGGCAGTTTAGCAGAAGAAGAAGTAATAATTAGATCTAGCAACATCATGGA
CAATGCTAAAGTCATAATAGTACAGCTGAATGAATCTGTAGAAATTAATTGTACAAGACCCAACAACAAT
ACAAGAAAGAGTATACATCTAGGACTAGGGAGAAGATGGTATGCAACAGAAATAATAGGAGATATAAGAC
AAGCACATTGTAACCTTAGTTCCACAAAATGGCAGAAAACTTTAAAACAGATAGCTCAAAAGTTAAGAGA
ACAATTTGGGAACAAAACAATAGTCTTTAATCAATCCTCAGGAGGGGACCCAGAGATTGTAATGCACAGT
TTTAATTGTGGGGGGGAATTTTTCTACTGCAATACAACACAACTGTTTAACTCTACTTGGAATAGTACTG
GGAATATTGCAGAAAATAATACTGCAGAAAATATCACGCTTCCTTGCAGAATAAAACAAATTATAAACAT
GTGGCAGGGAGTAGGAAAAGCAATGTATGCCCCTCCCATTAGCGGACCAATTAGCTGTTCATCAAATATT
ACAGGGTTGCTATTAACAAGAGATGGTGGTAATAATGAGACGAACACCACCGAGACCTTCAGACCTGGGG
GAGGAGATATGAGGGACAATTGGAGAAGTGAATTATATAAATATAAAATAGTAAAAATAGAACCACTAGG
AATAGCACCTACCAAGGCAAAGAGAAGAGTGGTGCAGAGAGAAAAAAGAGCAGTGGGAATGATGGGAGCG
ATGTTCCTTGGGTTCTTGGGAGCAGCAGGAAGCACTATGGGCGCAGCGTCAATGGCGCTGACGGTACAGG
CCAGACAATTGTTGTCTGGTATAGTGCAACAGCAGAGAAATCTGCTGAGGGCTATTGAGGCGCAACAGCA
TCTGTTGCAACTCACAGTCTGGGGCATCAAGCAGCTCCAGGCAAGAGTCCTGGCTGTGGAAAGATACCTG
AAGGATCAACAGCTCCTAGGAATTTGGGGCTGCTCTGGAAAACTCATTTGCACCACTGCTGTGCCTTGGA
ATGCTAGTTGGAGTAATAAATCTTACACTGACATTTGGGATAATATGACTTGGATGGAGTGGGAAAGAGA
AATTGCCAATTACACAGGAGAAATATACAACTTAATTGAAAAATCGCAGAACCAACAAGAAAAGAATGAA
CTAGAATTATTGGAATTGGACCAGTGGGCAAGTTTGTGGAATTGGTTTGACATAACAAAATGGCTGTGGT
ATATAAAAATATTCATAATGATAGTAGGAGGCTTGGTACTGAGAGATCCCCTCATAATTTCCCCAAAGCG
TAACCATGTGTGAATAAATTTTGAGCTAGTAGGGTTGCAGCCACGAGTAAGTCTTCCCTTGTTATTGTGT
AGCCAGAATGCCGCAAAACTTCCATGCCTAAGCGAACTGTTGAGAGTACGTTTCGATTTCTGACTGTGTT
AGCCTGGAAGTGCTTGTCCCAACCTTGTTTCTGAGCATGAACGCCCGCAAGCCAACATGTTAGTTGAAGC
ATCAGGGCGATTAGCAGCATGATATCAAAACGCTCTGAGCTGCTCGTTCGGCTATGGCGTAGGCCTAGTC
CGTAGGCAGGACTTTTCAAGTCTCGGAAGGTTTCTTCAATCTGCATTCGCTTCGAATAGATATTAACAAG
TTGTTTGGGTGTTCGAATTTCAACAGGTAAGTTAGTTGCTAGAATCCATGGCTCCTTTGCCGACGCTGAG
TAGATTTTAGGTGACGGGTGGTGACAATGAGTCCGTGTCGAGCGCTGATTTTTTCGGCCTTTAGAGCGAG
ATTTATACAATAGAATTTGGCATGAGATTGGATTGCTTTTAGTCAGCCTCTTATAGCCTAAAGTCTTTGA
GTGACTAGATGACATATCATGTAAGTTGCTGATAGGTTTCCAGTTTTCCGCTCCTAGGTCTGCATATTGT
ACTTTTCCTCTTACTCGACTTAACCAGTACCAACCCAGCTTCTCAACGGATTTATACCATGGCACTTTAA
AGCCAGCATCACTGACAATGAGCGGTGTGGTGTTACTCGGTAGAATGCTCGCAAGGTCGGCTAGAAATTG
GTCATGAGCTTTCTTTGAACATTGCTCTGAAAGCGGGAACGCTTTCTCATAAAGAGTAACAGAACGACCG
TGTAGTGCGACTGAAGCTCGCAATACCATAAGCCGTTTTTGCTCACGGATATCAGACCAGTCAACAAGTA
CAATGGGCATCGTATTGCCCGAACAGATAAAGCTAGCATGCCAACGGTATACAGCGAGTCGCTCTTTGTG
GAGGTGACGATTACCTAACAATCGGTCGATTCGTTTGATGTTATGTTTTGTTCTCGCTTTGGTTGGCAGG
TTACGGCCAAGTTCGGTAAGAGTGAGAGTTTTACAGTCAAGTAAGGCGTGGCAAGCCAACGTTAAGCTGT
TGAGTCGTTTTAAGTGTAATTCGGGGCAGAATTGGTAAAGAGAGTCGTGTAAAATATCGAGTTCGCACAT
TTTGTTGTCTGATTATTGATTTTTGGCGAAACCATTTGATCATATGACAAGATGTGTATCTACCTTAACT
TAATGATTTTGATAAAAATCATTAGGGGATTCATCAGGGCTTGGTAGGTTTAAGAATAGTTTTTGCTGTG
CTTTCTATAGTAAATAGGGTTAGGCAGGGATACTCACCATTGTCATTGCAGACCCACTTCCCAGCCCAGA
GGGAACACGGCAGGCCCGGAGGAATCGAAGGAGAAGGTGGAGAGCAAGACAGAGACAGATCAGAACCATT
TGTGAACGGATTCTTGACAATTATCTGGGTGGATCTACGGAGCCTGTGCCTCTTCAGCTACCGCCACTTG
AGAGACTTACTCTTGATTGTAACCAGGATTGTGGAACTTCTGGGACGCAGGGGGTGGGAAGCCCTCAAGT
ATTGGTGGAATCTCCTCCAGTATTGGATTCAGGAACTAAAGAATAGTGCTGTTAGCTTGCTGAATGCCAC
AGCTATAGCAGTAGCTGAAGGGACAGATAGGTTTATAGAAGTAGTACAAGGAGTTTATAGAGCTATTATC
CACATACCTACAAGAATAAGACAGGGCTTAGAAAGGGCTTTGCTATAAGATGGGTGGCAAGTGGTCGAAA
TGTGGTCTGGGTGGATGGCCTAGGGTAAGGGAAAGAATGGAACGAGCTGAGCCAGCAGCAGATGGGGTGG
GAGCAGTATCTCGAGACGGATCCAGCTAAGGGTCAAGACAATTCTGCAGATATCCAGCACAGTGGCGGCC
GCTCGAGTCTAGAGGGCCCGCGGTTCGAAGGTAAGCCTATCCCTAACCCTCTCCTCGGTCTCGATTCTAC
GCGTACCGGTCATCATCACCATCACCATTGAGTTTAAACCCGCTGATCAGCCTCGACTGTGCCTTCTAGT
TGCCAGCCATCTGTTGTTTGCCCCTCCCCCGTGCCTTCCTTGACCCTGGAAGGTGCCACTCCCACTGTCC
TTTCCTAATAAAATGAGGAAATTGCATCGCATTGTCTGAGTAGGTGTCATTCTATTCTGGGGGGTGGGGT
GGGGCAGGACAGCAAGGGGGAGGATTGGGAAGACAATAGCAGGCATGCTGGGGATGCGGTGGGCTCTATG
GCTTCTGAGGCGGAAAGAACCAGCTGGGGCTCTAGGGGGTATCCCC
[124 nt withheld, positions 5647-5770]
C
[91 nt withheld, positions 5772-5862]
A
[49 nt withheld, positions 5864-5912]
CCTTTGACGTTGGAGTCCACGTTCTTT
[37 nt withheld, positions 5940-5976]
ACCCTATCTCGGTCTATTCTTTTGATTTATAAGGGATTTTGCCGATTTCGGCCTATTGGTTAAAAAATGA
GCTGATTTAACAAAAATTTAACGCGAATTAATTCTGTGGAATGTGTGTCAGTTAGGGTGTGGAAAGTCCC
CAGGCTCCCCAGCAGGCAGAAGTATGCAAAGCATGCATCTCAATTAGTCAGCAACCAGGTGTGGAAAGTC
CCCAGGCTCCCCAGCAGGCAGAAGTATGCAAAGCATGCATCTCAATTAGTCAGCAACCATAGTCCCGCCC
CTAACTCCGCCCATCCCGCCCCTAACTCCGCCCAGTTCCGCCCATTCTCCGCCCCATGGCTGACTAATTT
TTTTTATTTATGCAGAGGCCGAGGCCGCCTCTGCCTCTGAGCTATTCCAGAAGTAGTGAGGAGGCTTTTT
TGGAGGCCTAGGCTTTTGCAAAAAGCTCCCGGGAGCTTGTATATCCATTTTCGGATCTGATCAAGAGACA
GGATGAGGATCGTTTCGCATGATTGAACAAGATGGATTGCACGCAGGTTCTCCGGCCGCTTGGGTGGAGA
GGCTATTCGGCTATGACTGGGCACAACAGACAATCGGCTGCTCTGATGCCGCCGTGTTCCGGCTGTCAGC
GCAGGGGCGCCCGGTTCTTTTTGTCAAGACCGACCTGTCCGGTGCCCTGAATGAACTGCAGGACGAGGCA
GCGCGGCTATCGTGGCTGGCCACGACGGGCGTTCCTTGCGCAGCTGTGCTCGACGTTGTCACTGAAGCGG
GAAGGGACTGGCTGCTATTGGGCGAAGTGCCGGGGCAGGATCTCCTGTCATCTCACCTTGCTCCTGCCGA
GAAAGTATCCATCATGGCTGATGCAATGCGGCGGCTGCATACGCTTGATCCGGCTACCTGCCCATTCGAC
CACCAAGCGAAACATCGCATCGAGCGAGCACGTACTCGGATGGAAGCCGGTCTTGTCGATCAGGATGATC
TGGACGAAGAGCATCAGGGGCTCGCGCCAGCCGAACTGTTCGCCAGGCTCAAGGCGCGCATGCCCGACGG
CGAGGATCTCGTCGTGACCCATGGCGATGCCTGCTTGCCGAATATCATGGTGGAAAATGGCCGCTTTTCT
GGATTCATCGACTGTGGCCGGCTGGGTGTGGCGGACCGCTATCAGGACATAGCGTTGGCTACCCGTGATA
TTGCTGAAGAGCTTGGCGGCGAATGGGCTGACCGCTTCCTCGTGCTTTACGGTATCGCCGCTCCCGATTC
GCAGCGCATCGCCTTCTATCGCCTTCTTGACGAGTTCTTCTGAGCGGGACTCTGGGGTTCGCGAAATGAC
CGACCAAGCGACGCCCAACCTGCCATCACGAGATTTCGATTCCACCGCCGCCTTCTATGAAAGGTTGGGC
TTCGGAATCGTTTTCCGGGACGCCGGCTGGATGATCCTCCAGCGCGGGGATCTCATGCTGGAGTTCTTCG
CCCACCCCAACTTGTTTATTGCAGCTTATAATGGTTACAAATAAAGCAATAGCATCACAAATTTCACAAA
TAAAGCATTTTTTTCACTGCATTCTAGTTGTGGTTTGTCCAAACTCATCAATGTATCTTATCATGTCTGT
ATACCGTCGACCTCTAGCTAGAGCTTGGCGTAATCATGGTCATAGCTGTTTCCTGTGTGAAATTGTTATC
CGCTCACAATTCCACACAACATACGAGCCGGAAGCATAAAGTGTAAAGCCTGGGGTGCCTAATGAGTGAG
CTAACTCACATTAATTGCGTTGCGCTCACTGCCCGCTTTCCAGTCGGGAAACCTGTCGTGCCAGCTGCAT
TAATGAATCGGCCAACGCGCGGGGAGAGGCGGTTTGCGTATTGGGCGCTCTTCCGCTTCCTCGCTCACTG
ACTCGCTGCGCTCGGTCGTTCGGCTGCGGCGAGCGGTATCAGCTCACTCAAAGGCGGTAATACGGTTATC
CACAGAATCAGGGGATAACGCAGGAAAGAACATGTGAGCAAAAGGCCAGCAAAAGGCCAGGAACCGTAAA
AAGGCCGCGTTGCTGGCGTTTTTCCATAGGCTCCGCCCCCCTGACGAGCATCACAAAAATCGACGCTCAA
GTCAGAGGTGGCGAAACCCGACAGGACTATAAAGATACCAGGCGTTTCCCCCTGGAAGCTCCCTCGTGCG
CTCTCCTGTTCCGACCCTGCCGCTTACCGGATACCTGTCCGCCTTTCTCCCTTCGGGAAGCGTGGCGCTT
TCTCATAGCTCACGCTGTAGGTATCTCAGTTCGGTGTAGGTCGTTCGCTCCAAGCTGGGCTGTGTGCACG
AACCCCCCGTTCAGCCCGACCGCTGCGCCTTATCCGGTAACTATCGTCTTGAGTCCAACCCGGTAAGACA
CGACTTATCGCCACTGGCAGCAGCCACTGGTAACAGGATTAGCAGAGCGAGGTATGTAGGCGGTGCTACA
GAGTTCTTGAAGTGGTGGCCTAACTACGGCTACACTAGAAGAACAGTATTTGGTATCTGCGCTCTGCTGA
AGCCAGTTACCTTCGGAAAAAGAGTTGGTAGCTCTTGATCCGGCAAACAAACCACCGCTGGTAGCGGTGG
TTTTTTTGTTTGCAAGCAGCAGATTACGCGCAGAAAAAAAGGATCTCAAGAAGATCCTTTGATCTTTTCT
ACGGGGTCTGACGCTCAGTGGAACGAAAACTCACGTTAAGGGATTTTGGTCATGAGATTATCAAAAAGGA
TCTTCACCTAGATCCTTTTAAATTAAAAATGAAGTTTTAAATCAATCTAAAGTATATATGAGTAAACTTG
GTCTGACAGTTACCAATGCTTAATCAGTGAGGCACCTATCTCAGCGATCTGTCTATTTCGTTCATCCATA
GTTGCCTGACTCCCCGTCGTGTAGATAACTACGATACGGGAGGGCTTACCATCTGGCCCCAGTGCTGCAA
TGATACCGCGAGACCCACGCTCACCGGCTCCAGATTTATCAGCAATAAACCAGCCAGCCGGAAGGGCCGA
GCGCAGAAGTGGTCCTGCAACTTTATCCGCCTCCATCCAGTCTATTAATTGTTGCCGGGAAGCTAGAGTA
AGTAGTTCGCCAGTTAATAGTTTGCGCAACGTTGTTGCCATTGCTACAGGCATCGTGGTGTCACGCTCGT
CGTTTGGTATGGCTTCATTCAGCTCCGGTTCCCAACGATCAAGGCGAGTTACATGATCCCCCATGTTGTG
CAAAAAAGCGGTTAGCTCCTTCGGTCCTCCGATCGTTGTCAGAAGTAAGTTGGCCGCAGTGTTATCACTC
ATGGTTATGGCAGCACTGCATAATTCTCTTACTGTCATGCCATCCGTAAGATGCTTTTCTGTGACTGGTG
AGTACTCAACCAAGTCATTCTGAGAATAGTGTATGCGGCGACCGAGTTGCTCTTGCCCGGCGTCAATACG
GGATAATACCGCGCCACATAGCAGAACTTTAAAAGTGCTCATCATTGGAAAACGTTCTTCGGGGCGAAAA
CTCTCAAGGATCTTACCGCTGTTGAGATCCAGTTCGATGTAACCCACTCGTGCACCCAACTGATCTTCAG
CATCTTTTACTTTCACCAGCGTTTCTGGGTGAGCAAAAACAGGAAGGCAAAATGCCGCAAAAAAGGGAAT
AAGGGCGACACGGAAATGTTGAATACTCATACTCTTCCTTTTTCAATATTATTGAAGCATTTATCAGGGT
TATTGTCTCATGAGCGGATACATATTTGAATGTATTTAGAAAAATAAACAAATAGGGGTTCCGCGCACAT
TTCCCCGAAAAGTGCCACCTGACGTC
